Addgene plasmid #207013: ClhN-MET15
Purpose: (Empty Backbone) Plasmid backbone for yeast expression, use auxotrophic marker MET15 (Saccharomyces cerevisiae)
Depositing lab: Zhiping Xie. Depositing organization: Shanghai Jiao Tong University. Publication: Membrane recruitment of Atg8 by Hfl1 facilitates turnover of vacuolar membrane proteins in yeast cells approaching stationary phase. He CW, Cui XF, Ma SJ, Xu Q, Ran YP, Chen WZ, Mu JX, Li H, Zhu J, Gong Q, Xie Z. BMC Biol. 2021 Jun 4;19(1):117. doi: 10.1186/s12915-021-01048-7. PubMed 34088313.
Backbone
  Vector backbone: ClhN- URA3(K.l.)
  Vector type: Yeast Expression
Growth in bacteria
  Bacterial resistance: Ampicillin, 100 μg/mL
  Growth temperature: 37°C
  Growth strain: DH5alpha
  Copy number: High Copy
Gene/Insert
  Gene/Insert name: None
Terms and licenses: Academic/Nonprofit Terms; Industry Terms: Not Available to Industry
How to cite: ClhN-MET15 was a gift from Zhiping Xie (Addgene plasmid # 207013 ; http://n2t.net/addgene:207013 ; RRID:Addgene_207013)
