[The description below was written by a language model from this plasmid's Addgene catalogue record and pLannotate feature annotations shown in this document.]
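Description:
ClhN-MET15 is an empty yeast expression backbone of about 4.8 kb, derived from the ClhN-URA3(K.l.) vector by replacing the original marker with the Saccharomyces cerevisiae MET15 auxotrophic marker. In E. coli it is maintained as a high-copy plasmid through a ColE1/pUC-type origin and is selected with ampicillin via the β-lactamase gene and its native promoter. Short remnants of lacI, rop and the pBR322 bom region are annotated, but these are non-functional fragments inherited from the parental cloning vector.

The main yeast element is the MET15 (also called MET17 or MET25) coding sequence, which encodes O-acetylserine/O-acetylhomoserine sulfhydrylase. It is driven by its own methionine-repressible promoter and allows selection of met15-deficient strains on medium lacking methionine. A neighbouring tRNA annotation probably reflects genomic sequence carried along with the promoter fragment. The marker cassette is flanked by two loxP sites in the same orientation, so Cre recombinase can excise it after selection and the marker can be reused. An ADH1 transcription terminator lies just outside the loxP-flanked cassette, where it can terminate transcripts from a sequence cloned upstream. SP6 and T7 phage promoters bracket this region.

No yeast promoter for an insert is annotated, and no yeast replication origin or centromere (2μ or CEN/ARS) is detected. This fits use as an integrative vector or a PCR template for genomic modification, although the record does not state this. The record lists no insert; users supply their own promoter and gene or tag sequences.
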