Features (pLannotate 1.2.2; 14 found; start..end, strand, type, name):
    101..288     +  terminator     ADH1 terminator: S. cerevisiae ADH1; transcription terminator for the S. cerevisiae alcohol dehydrogenase 1 (ADH1) gene
    340..373     -  protein_bind   loxP: Cre-mediated recombination occurs in the 8-bp core sequence (GCATACAT). Cre recombinase
    556..1890    -  CDS            MET17: O-acetylserine and O-acetylhomoserine sulfhydrylase, required for sulfur amino acid synthesis; S. cerevisiae MET17 MET15; MET25
   1891..2241    -  promoter       MET17 promoter: S. cerevisiae MET17; expression is repressed by methionine; MET15; MET25
   2241..2341    -  ncRNA          tRNA: Accession: RF00005 - tRNA
   2394..2427    -  protein_bind   loxP: Cre-mediated recombination occurs in the 8-bp core sequence (GCATACAT). Cre recombinase
   2481..2499    -  promoter       T7 promoter: promoter for bacteriophage T7 RNA polymerase
   2521..2574    -  CDS            lacI (fragment): lac repressor; lacI; The lac repressor binds to the lac operator to inhibit transcription in E. coli. This inhibition can be relieved by adding lactose or isopropyl-β-D-thiogalactopyranoside (IPTG).
   2757..3345    -  rep_origin     ori: high-copy-number ColE1/pMB1/pBR322/pUC origin of replication
   3516..4376    -  CDS            AmpR: β-lactamase; bla; confers resistance to ampicillin, carbenicillin, and related antibiotics
   4377..4481    -  promoter       AmpR promoter: bla
   4576..4611    +  CDS            rop (fragment): Rop protein, which maintains plasmids at low copy number; rop
   4713..4764    +  misc_feature   bom (fragment): basis of mobility region from pBR322
   4827..2       +  promoter       SP6 promoter (across the origin): promoter for bacteriophage SP6 RNA polymerase
>Addgene plasmid #207013 | ClhN-MET15 | addgene full sequence | sequence record 422260 | Addgene NGS Result
GAACGCGGCCGCCAGCTGAAGCTTCGTACGCTGCAGGTCGTGGGATTCCTGGGTTAATTAACATCGCTAG
CCCTAGGTGAGGCGCGCCACTTCTAAATAAGCGAATTTCTTATGATTTATGATTTTTATTATTAAATAAG
TTATAAAAAAAATAAGTGTATACAAATTTTAAAGTGACTCTTAGGTTTTAAAACGAAAATTCTTATTCTT
GAGTAACTCTTTCCTGTAGGTCAGGTTGCTTTCTCAGGTATAGTATGAGGTCGCTCTTATTGACCACACC
TCTACCGGCAGATCCGCTAGGGATAACAGGGTAATATCTGCAGGTCGACAACCCTTAATATAACTTCGTA
TAATGTATGCTATACGAAGTTATTAGGTCTAGATGCGAATTAACACTGTTCTTTGATGTTAGAACAATTT
AGGTTCAAAGTACGAGTCACGACATGTAACAAGGGAAAAAAAGGATATTCATTTCAATAAAGTTCGTTTT
ATAAAAGTATAGTACTTGTGAGAGAAAGTAGGTTTATACATAATTTTACAACTCATTACGCACACTCATG
GTTTTTGGCCAGCGAAAACAGTTTCAAAAGATTGCTGGAAGTCTGCAATAATGTCATCAATAAATTCGAT
ACCAACAGAGACACGAATTAAGTCCTTGGTAACACCAGATGCCAACTTTTCTTTGTCATTTAATTGTTTG
TGGGTAGTGAAGTATGGAGCAATGACTAAGGTCTTGGCATCACCAACATTGGCCAAGTTAGAGGCAAGCT
TTAAATTGTCAACAACTTGAGCACCAGAAAGTTTGAATGGGTCAGTTTCCTTGTCGGCATTTGGTAAGTC
TTTTACACCGAAAGATAAGACACCACCGAAACCGTTAGATAGATACTTCTTAGCATTTTCATGATGAGAA
TGAGATGCTAAACCAGGGTATGAAACCCAAGATACGTATGGGGATTGTTCTAACCATTTGGCTAACTTCA
ATGCATTTTCACCGTGTCTTTCAGCTCTCAAAGATAATGTTTCAACACCTTGTAGTAGCAAGAAAGAGGC
AAATGGGTTCATCAATGGACCCAAATCTCTTAATAGTTCAGTTCTAACATGAACGATGTATGCCAAGTTA
CCGTAGGCTTCATTGTAGATAGTACCGTGATATCCTTCGGCAGGTTGAGAGAATTGAGGGAACTTTTCTG
GGTAGTCCTTCCATGGGAACTTACCAGAGTCAACAATAATACCACCGATAGTAGTACCATGACCACCAAT
CCATTTGGTAGCAGAATGTGTTACAATATCAGCACCGTATTTAATTGGCTGACAGAAGTAACCACCGGCA
CCAAATGTGTTGTCAACGACAACTGGAATACCGTGTTTGTGAGCAATTGCAACAATTTTTTCAAAATCCG
GAACATTGTACTTTGGATTACCAATGGTTTCCAAATAAACAGCCTTGGTTCTTTCATCAAAGACCTTTTC
GAATTCTTCTGGATTGTCACCTTCAACAAATCTAGCCTCGATACCAAATCTTTTGAACGAGATTTTGAAC
TGGTTATAAGTACCACCGTATAAGTAAGAAGTGGAAACGATGTTGTCACCAGTGTGTGCCAAACCTTGGA
TGGCAAGGGTTTGAGCGGCTTGACCGGAGGAAACAGCCAAAGCAGCAGCACCACCTTCTAAAGCAGCAAT
TCTTTCTTCCAAAACATTACTGGTTGGGTTTTGGAAACGGGAATAGACGTAACCTGGAACTTCTAGACCA
AACAATTGCGAACCATGCTTAGAGTTTTCGAAAACATAAGAAGTGGTGGCGTAAATTGGTACAGCTCTGG
ATCTGTGAGCATTGTCACCAGGGTTCTCTTGGCCGGCGTGTAGTTGAACAGTATCGAAATGAGATGGCAT
TGTATGGATGGGGGTAATAGAATTGTATCTATGTATCTGACGACCCTGTATTACACGAAGGAAATAGTAG
ATGAAAAGACAAGAGAGCAAGAAAAAGGAAAAACTTCCTTTCTAACAGACGCTTTACTTAACCTTATATA
TATCTTATTTTTTTCATCGAGCGTGTTCAATTGGACAAGGTGCCACCTTTTCGACACTTCGGTTATTATG
TTACACAGTTTTCATGAGGATGGCGCCTTGACTAACTTAATTAGTCATTTGCCAACCACCACAGTTCCCC
AATATCGACAGCTTCACGTGCCATTTGCCATTTTGCGATCATGTGACCTCAAGAGAAAAAGCAAAAAATA
ATGAGAGCTAAGGGATTCGAACCCTTGCATCCGAAGATATCAGAGATTTTAGAGGTTAAATCCACCTAAA
TCTGACGCCTTAAACCACTCGGCCAAACTCCCATTGTATGTTGGAAGAATTGGATTTAAATGGAGCTCTC
GAGAACCCTTAATATAACTTCGTATAATGTATGCTATACGAAGTTATTAGGTGATATCAGATCCACTAGT
GGCCTATGCGGCCGCGGATCTGCCGGTCTCCCTATAGTGAGTCGTATTAATTTCGATAAGCCAGGTTAAC
CTGCATTAATGAATCGGCCAACGCGCGGGGAGAGGCGGTTTGCGTATTGGGCGCTCTTCCGCTTCCTCGC
TCACTGACTCGCTGCGCTCGGTCGTTCGGCTGCGGCGAGCGGTATCAGCTCACTCAAAGGCGGTAATACG
GTTATCCACAGAATCAGGGGATAACGCAGGAAAGAACATGTGAGCAAAAGGCCAGCAAAAGGCCAGGAAC
CGTAAAAAGGCCGCGTTGCTGGCGTTTTTCCATAGGCTCCGCCCCCCTGACGAGCATCACAAAAATCGAC
GCTCAAGTCAGAGGTGGCGAAACCCGACAGGACTATAAAGATACCAGGCGTTTCCCCCTGGAAGCTCCCT
CGTGCGCTCTCCTGTTCCGACCCTGCCGCTTACCGGATACCTGTCCGCCTTTCTCCCTTCGGGAAGCGTG
GCGCTTTCTCATAGCTCACGCTGTAGGTATCTCAGTTCGGTGTAGGTCGTTCGCTCCAAGCTGGGCTGTG
TGCACGAACCCCCCGTTCAGCCCGACCGCTGCGCCTTATCCGGTAACTATCGTCTTGAGTCCAACCCGGT
AAGACACGACTTATCGCCACTGGCAGCAGCCACTGGTAACAGGATTAGCAGAGCGAGGTATGTAGGCGGT
GCTACAGAGTTCTTGAAGTGGTGGCCTAACTACGGCTACACTAGAAGAACAGTATTTGGTATCTGCGCTC
TGCTGAAGCCAGTTACCTTCGGAAAAAGAGTTGGTAGCTCTTGATCCGGCAAACAAACCACCGCTGGTAG
CGGTGGTTTTTTTGTTTGCAAGCAGCAGATTACGCGCAGAAAAAAAGGATCTCAAGAAGATCCTTTGATC
TTTTCTACGGGGTCTGACGCTCAGTGGAACGAAAACTCACGTTAAGGGATTTTGGTCATGAGATTATCAA
AAAGGATCTTCACCTAGATCCTTTTAAATTAAAAATGAAGTTTTAAATCAATCTAAAGTATATATGAGTA
AACTTGGTCTGACAGTTACCAATGCTTAATCAGTGAGGCACCTATCTCAGCGATCTGTCTATTTCGTTCA
TCCATAGTTGCCTGACTCCCCGTCGTGTAGATAACTACGATACGGGAGGGCTTACCATCTGGCCCCAGTG
CTGCAATGATACCGCGAGACCCACGCTCACCGGCTCCAGATTTATCAGCAATAAACCAGCCAGCCGGAAG
GGCCGAGCGCAGAAGTGGTCCTGCAACTTTATCCGCCTCCATCCAGTCTATTAATTGTTGCCGGGAAGCT
AGAGTAAGTAGTTCGCCAGTTAATAGTTTGCGCAACGTTGTTGCCATTGCTACAGGCATCGTGGTGTCAC
GCTCGTCGTTTGGTATGGCTTCATTCAGCTCCGGTTCCCAACGATCAAGGCGAGTTACATGATCCCCCAT
GTTGTGCAAAAAAGCGGTTAGCTCCTTCGGTCCTCCGATCGTTGTCAGAAGTAAGTTGGCCGCAGTGTTA
TCACTCATGGTTATGGCAGCACTGCATAATTCTCTTACTGTCATGCCATCCGTAAGATGCTTTTCTGTGA
CTGGTGAGTACTCAACCAAGTCATTCTGAGAATAGTGTATGCGGCGACCGAGTTGCTCTTGCCCGGCGTC
AATACGGGATAATACCGCGCCACATAGCAGAACTTTAAAAGTGCTCATCATTGGAAAACGTTCTTCGGGG
CGAAAACTCTCAAGGATCTTACCGCTGTTGAGATCCAGTTCGATGTAACCCACTCGTGCACCCAACTGAT
CTTCAGCATCTTTTACTTTCACCAGCGTTTCTGGGTGAGCAAAAACAGGAAGGCAAAATGCCGCAAAAAA
GGGAATAAGGGCGACACGGAAATGTTGAATACTCATACTCTTCCTTTTTCAATATTATTGAAGCATTTAT
CAGGGTTATTGTCTCATGAGCGGATACATATTTGAATGTATTTAGAAAAATAAACAAATAGGGGTTCCGC
GCACATTTCCCCGAAAAGTGCCACCTGACGTCTAAGAAACCATTATTATCATGACATTAACCTATAAAAA
TAGGCGTATCACGAGGCCCTTTCGTCTCGCGCGTTTCGGTGATGACGGTGAAAACCTCTGACACATGCAG
CTCCCGGAGACGGTCACAGCTTGTCTGTAAGCGGATGCCGGGAGCAGACAAGCCCGTCAGGGCGCGTCAG
CGGGTGTTGGCGGGTGTCGGGGCTGGCTTAACTATGCGGCATCAGAGCAGATTGTACTGAGAGTGCACCA
TATGGACATATTGTCGTTAGAACGCGGCTACAATTAATACATAACCTTATGTATCATACACATACGATTT
AGGTGACACTATA
